Addgene plasmid #153211: pAGM55273
Purpose: (Empty Backbone) Level 2 cloning vector for a single guide RNA, already contains Cas9, Kanamycin selection cassette for plant transformation and FAST marker
Depositing lab: Sylvestre Marillonnet. Depositing organization: Leibniz Institute of Plant Biochemistry (IPB). Publication: High-efficiency genome editing in plants mediated by a Cas9 gene containing multiple introns. Grutzner R, Martin P, Horn C, Mortensen S, Cram EJ, Lee-Parsons CWT, Stuttmann J, Marillonnet S. Plant Commun. 2020 Nov 23;2(2):100135. doi: 10.1016/j.xplc.2020.100135. eCollection 2021 Mar 8. PubMed 33898975.
Backbone
  Vector backbone: pAGM4723
  Backbone manufacturer: Marillonnet, IPB
  Backbone size (bp): 4824
  Vector type: Plant Expression, CRISPR
Growth in bacteria
  Bacterial resistance: Kanamycin, 50 μg/mL
  Growth temperature: 37°C
  Growth strain: DH5alpha ; DH10B
  Copy number: High Copy
Gene/Insert
  Gene/Insert name: None
Terms and licenses: Academic/Nonprofit Terms; Industry Terms: Not Available to Industry
Depositor comments: Please visit https://www.biorxiv.org/content/10.1101/2020.04.03.023036v1 for bioRxiv preprint.
How to cite: pAGM55273 was a gift from Sylvestre Marillonnet (Addgene plasmid # 153211 ; http://n2t.net/addgene:153211 ; RRID:Addgene_153211)
