[The description below was written by a language model from this plasmid's Addgene catalogue record and pLannotate feature annotations shown in this document.]
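Description:
pAGM55273 is a Level 2 modular (MoClo-style) binary T-DNA vector for Agrobacterium-mediated plant genome editing, built on the pAGM4723 backbone. It is deposited as an empty backbone: the T-DNA is already loaded with everything except the target-specific guide sequence. The backbone carries a high-copy ColE1/pUC-type origin for E. coli, along with the pVS1 oriV, RepA and StaA functions that allow stable replication in Agrobacterium. A bacterial kanamycin resistance gene (aphA-3) driven by the bla promoter provides selection. Nopaline-type left and right border repeats delimit the transferred region of the roughly 17 kb plasmid.

Reading from the left border, the T-DNA contains a NOS promoter–nptII–NOS terminator cassette for kanamycin selection of transformed plants. This is followed by a Streptococcus pyogenes Cas9 coding region ending in a NOS terminator. The Cas9 annotation is split into fragments, in keeping with the intron-containing Cas9 described in the associated publication. The Cas9 promoter is not explicitly annotated; the Arabidopsis HST-like fragments detected upstream probably reflect genomic sequence within that regulatory region, but the record does not identify it.

Downstream lies a lac promoter/lacZα cassette placed directly before a Cas9 guide RNA scaffold. This arrangement presumably lets a single guide be cloned in place of lacZα with blue/white screening; the promoter driving the guide is not annotated. Finally, an oleosin–TagRFP fusion forms the FAST marker, which makes transgenic seeds red-fluorescent. This allows transformed seeds to be picked out visually and, in later generations, Cas9-free segregants to be identified.
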