Features (pLannotate 1.2.2; 27 found; start..end, strand, type, name):
     36..60      +  misc_feature   RB T-DNA repeat: right border repeat from nopaline C58 T-DNA
    340..969     +  CDS            pVS1 StaA: stability protein from the Pseudomonas plasmid pVS1 (Heeb et al., 2000)
   1398..2471    +  CDS            pVS1 RepA: replication protein from the Pseudomonas plasmid pVS1 (Heeb et al., 2000)
   2537..2731    +  rep_origin     pVS1 oriV: origin of replication for the Pseudomonas plasmid pVS1 (Heeb et al., 2000)
   2793..2897    +  promoter       AmpR promoter: bla
   2898..3692    +  CDS            KanR: aminoglycoside phosphotransferase; aphA-3; confers resistance to kanamycin
   3863..4451    +  rep_origin     ori: high-copy-number ColE1/pMB1/pBR322/pUC origin of replication
   4587..4611    +  misc_feature   LB T-DNA repeat: left border repeat from nopaline C58 T-DNA
   4808..4991    +  promoter       NOS promoter: nopaline synthase promoter NOS promoter
   5012..5803    +  CDS            neo: KKA2_KLEPN - Also known as kan, nptII. Experimental evidence at protein level: Swiss-Prot protein existence level 1. Resistance to kanamycin, neomycin, paromomycin, ribostamycin, butirosin and gentamicin B. From Klebsiella pneumoniae.
   5832..6084    +  terminator     NOS terminator: nopaline synthase terminator and poly(A) signal
   6135..6506    +  CDS            HST (fragment): HSTC_ARATH - Also known as HPT2, VTE2-2. Experimental evidence at protein level: Swiss-Prot protein existence level 1. Involved in the synthesis of plastoquinone-9. Can use both homogentisic acid and 2,5-dihydroxyphenylacetic acid gamma-lactone as prenyl acceptors, and solanesyl diphosphate > farnesyl diphosphate > geranylgeranyl diphosphate >> phytyl diphosphate as prenyl donors. Do not catalyze the decardoxylation of homogentisate uncoupled from prenylation. From Arabidopsis thaliana (Mouse-ear cress).
   6658..6741    +  CDS            HST (fragment): HSTC_ARATH - Also known as HPT2, VTE2-2. Experimental evidence at protein level: Swiss-Prot protein existence level 1. Involved in the synthesis of plastoquinone-9. Can use both homogentisic acid and 2,5-dihydroxyphenylacetic acid gamma-lactone as prenyl acceptors, and solanesyl diphosphate > farnesyl diphosphate > geranylgeranyl diphosphate >> phytyl diphosphate as prenyl donors. Do not catalyze the decardoxylation of homogentisate uncoupled from prenylation. From Arabidopsis thaliana (Mouse-ear cress).
   7007..7081    +  CDS            HST (fragment): HSTC_ARATH - Also known as HPT2, VTE2-2. Experimental evidence at protein level: Swiss-Prot protein existence level 1. Involved in the synthesis of plastoquinone-9. Can use both homogentisic acid and 2,5-dihydroxyphenylacetic acid gamma-lactone as prenyl acceptors, and solanesyl diphosphate > farnesyl diphosphate > geranylgeranyl diphosphate >> phytyl diphosphate as prenyl donors. Do not catalyze the decardoxylation of homogentisate uncoupled from prenylation. From Arabidopsis thaliana (Mouse-ear cress).
   7816..8094    +  CDS            cas9 (fragment): CAS9_STRP1 - Also known as csn1 From Streptococcus pyogenes serotype M1.
   8225..13183   +  CDS            cas9: CAS9_STRP1 - Also known as csn1 From Streptococcus pyogenes serotype M1.
  13586..13838   +  terminator     NOS terminator: nopaline synthase terminator and poly(A) signal
  13969..14011   +  CDS            lacI (fragment): lac repressor; lacI; The lac repressor binds to the lac operator to inhibit transcription in E. coli. This inhibition can be relieved by adding lactose or isopropyl-β-D-thiogalactopyranoside (IPTG).
  14024..14045   +  protein_bind   CAP binding site: CAP binding activates transcription in the presence of cAMP. E. coli catabolite activator protein
  14060..14090   +  promoter       lac promoter: promoter for the E. coli lac operon
  14094..14116   +  protein_bind   lac operator (fragment): The lac repressor binds to the lac operator to inhibit transcription in E. coli. This inhibition can be relieved by adding lactose or isopropyl-β-D-thiogalactopyranoside (IPTG). lac repressor encoded by lacI
  14151..14207   -  misc_feature   MCS: pUC18/19 multiple cloning site
  14204..14361   +  CDS            lacZα (fragment): LacZα fragment of β-galactosidase; lacZ fragment
  14367..14466   -  misc_feature   bom (fragment): basis of mobility region from pBR322
  14554..14629   +  misc_RNA       gRNA scaffold: guide RNA scaffold for the Streptococcus pyogenes CRISPR/Cas9 system
  15124..15840   +  CDS            OLEO2_BRANA: Experimental evidence at protein level: Swiss-Prot protein existence level 1. May have a structural role to stabilize the lipid body during desiccation of the seed by preventing coalescence of the oil. Probably interacts with both lipid and phospholipid moieties of lipid bodies. May also provide recognition signals for specific lipase anchorage in lipolysis during seedling growth. From Brassica napus (Rape).
  15841..16533   +  CDS            TagRFP: TagRFP is a basic (constitutively fluorescent) red fluorescent protein published in 2007, derived from Entacmaea quadricolor. It has very low acid sensitivity.
>Addgene plasmid #153211 | pAGM55273 | addgene full sequence | sequence record 307941 | Addgene NGS Result
GGGACACGAAGTGATCCGTTTAAACTATCAGTGTTTGACAGGATATATTGGCGGGTAAACCTAAGAGAAA
AGAGCGTTTATTAGAATAATCGGATATTTAAAAGGGCGTGAAAAGGTTTATCCGTTCGTCCATTTGTATG
TGCCAGCCGTGCGGCTGCATGAAATCCTGGCCGGTTTGTCTGATGCCAAGCTGGCGGCCTGGCCGGCCAG
CTTGGCCGCTGAAGAAACCGAGCGCCGCCGTCTAAAAAGGTGATGTGTATTTGAGTAAAACAGCTTGCGT
CATGCGGTCGCTGCGTATATGATGCGATGAGTAAATAAACAAATACGCAAGGGGAACGCATGAAGGTTAT
CGCTGTACTTAACCAGAAAGGCGGGTCAGGCAAGACGACCATCGCAACCCATCTAGCCCGCGCCCTGCAA
CTCGCCGGGGCCGATGTTCTGTTAGTCGATTCCGATCCCCAGGGCAGTGCCCGCGATTGGGCGGCCGTGC
GGGAAGATCAACCGCTAACCGTTGTCGGCATCGACCGCCCGACGATTGACCGCGACGTGAAGGCCATCGG
CCGGCGCGACTTCGTAGTGATCGACGGAGCGCCCCAGGCGGCGGACTTGGCTGTGTCCGCGATCAAGGCA
GCCGACTTCGTGCTGATTCCGGTGCAGCCAAGCCCTTACGACATATGGGCCACCGCCGACCTGGTGGAGC
TGGTTAAGCAGCGCATTGAGGTCACGGATGGAAGGCTACAAGCGGCCTTTGTCGTGTCGCGGGCGATCAA
AGGCACGCGCATCGGCGGTGAGGTTGCCGAGGCGCTGGCCGGGTACGAGCTGCCCATTCTTGAGTCCCGT
ATCACGCAGCGCGTGAGCTACCCAGGCACTGCCGCCGCCGGCACAACCGTTCTTGAATCAGAACCCGAGG
GCGACGCTGCCCGCGAGGTCCAGGCGCTGGCCGCTGAAATTAAATCAAAACTCATTTGAGTTAATGAGGT
AAAGAGAAAATGAGCAAAAGCACAAACACGCTAAGTGCCGGCCGTCCGAGCGCACGCAGCAGCAAGGCTG
CAACGTTGGCCAGCCTGGCAGACACGCCAGCCATGAAGCGGGTCAACTTTCAGTTGCCGGCGGAGGATCA
CACCAAGCTGAAGATGTACGCGGTACGCCAAGGCAAGACCATTACCGAGCTGCTATCTGAATACATCGCG
CAGCTACCAGAGTAAATGAGCAAATGAATAAATGAGTAGATGAATTTTAGCGGCTAAAGGAGGCGGCATG
GAAAATCAAGAACAACCAGGCACCGACGCCGTGGAATGCCCCATGTGTGGAGGAACGGGCGGTTGGCCAG
GCGTAAGCGGCTGGGTTGTCTGCCGGCCCTGCAATGGCACTGGAACCCCCAAGCCCGAGGAATCGGCGTG
AGCGGTCGCAAACCATCCGGCCCGGTACAAATCGGCGCGGCGCTGGGTGATGACCTGGTGGAGAAGTTGA
AGGCCGCGCAGGCCGCCCAGCGGCAACGCATCGAGGCAGAAGCACGCCCCGGTGAATCGTGGCAAGCGGC
CGCTGATCGAATCCGCAAAGAATCCCGGCAACCGCCGGCAGCCGGTGCGTCGTCGATTAGGAAGCCGCCC
AAGGGCGACGAGCAACCAGATTTTTTCGTTCCGATGCTCTATGACGTGGGCACCCGCGATAGTCGCAGCA
TCATGGACGTGGCCGTTTTCCGTCTGTCGAAGCGTGACCGACGAGCTGGCGAGGTGATCCGCTACGAGCT
TCCAGACGGGCACGTAGAGGTTTCCGCAGGGCCGGCCGGCATGGCCAGTGTGTGGGATTACGACCTGGTA
CTGATGGCGGTTTCCCATCTAACCGAATCCATGAACCGATACCGGGAAGGGAAGGGAGACAAGCCCGGCC
GCGTGTTCCGTCCACACGTTGCGGACGTACTCAAGTTCTGCCGGCGAGCCGATGGCGGAAAGCAGAAAGA
CGACCTGGTAGAAACCTGCATTCGGTTAAACACCACGCACGTTGCCATGCAGCGTACGAAGAAGGCCAAG
AACGGCCGCCTGGTGACGGTATCCGAGGGTGAAGCCTTGATTAGCCGCTACAAGATCGTAAAGAGCGAAA
CCGGGCGGCCGGAGTACATCGAGATCGAGCTAGCTGATTGGATGTACCGCGAGATCACAGAAGGCAAGAA
CCCGGACGTGCTGACGGTTCACCCCGATTACTTTTTGATCGATCCCGGCATCGGCCGTTTTCTCTACCGC
CTGGCACGCCGCGCCGCAGGCAAGGCAGAAGCCAGATGGTTGTTCAAGACGATCTACGAACGCAGTGGCA
GCGCCGGAGAGTTCAAGAAGTTCTGTTTCACCGTGCGCAAGCTGATCGGGTCAAATGACCTGCCGGAGTA
CGATTTGAAGGAGGAGGCGGGGCAGGCTGGCCCGATCCTAGTCATGCGCTACCGCAACCTGATCGAGGGC
GAAGCATCCGCCGGTTCCTAATGTACGGAGCAGATGCTAGGGCAAATTGCCCTAGCAGGGGAAAAAGGTC
GAAAAAGCTTCTTTCCTGTGGATAGCACGTACATTGGGAACCCAAAGCCGTACATTGGGAACCGGAACCC
GTACATTGGGAACCCAAAGCCGTACATTGGGAACCGGTCACACATGTAAGTGACTGATATAAAAGAGAAA
AAAGGCGATTTTTCCGCCTAAAACTCTTTAAAACTTATTAAAACTCTTAAAACCCGCCTGGCCTGTGCAT
AACTGTCTGGCCAGCGCACAGCCGAACAGCTGCAAAAAGCGCCCACATCAAGGCTCCGAGTGCGCGGAAC
CCCTATTTGTTTATTTTTCTAAATACATTCAAATATGTATCCGCTCATGAGACAATAACCCTGATAAATG
CTTCAATAATATTGAAAAAGGAAGAGTATGGCTAAAATGAGAATATCACCGGAATTGAAAAAACTGATCG
AAAAATACCGCTGCGTAAAAGATACGGAAGGAATGTCTCCTGCTAAGGTATATAAGCTGGTGGGAGAAAA
TGAAAACCTATATTTAAAAATGACGGACAGCCGGTATAAAGGGACCACCTATGATGTGGAACGGGAAAAG
GACATGATGCTATGGCTGGAAGGAAAGCTGCCTGTTCCAAAGGTCCTGCACTTTGAACGGCATGATGGCT
GGAGCAATCTGCTCATGAGTGAGGCCGATGGCGTCCTTTGCTCGGAAGAGTATGAAGATGAACAAAGCCC
TGAAAAGATTATCGAGCTGTATGCGGAGTGCATCAGGCTCTTTCACTCCATCGACATATCGGATTGTCCC
TATACGAATAGCTTAGACAGCCGCTTAGCCGAATTGGATTACTTACTGAATAACGATCTGGCCGATGTGG
ATTGCGAAAACTGGGAAGAGGACACTCCATTTAAAGATCCGCGCGAGCTGTATGATTTTTTAAAGACGGA
AAAGCCCGAAGAGGAACTTGTCTTTTCCCACGGCGACCTGGGAGACAGCAACATCTTTGTGAAAGATGGC
AAAGTAAGTGGCTTTATTGATCTTGGGAGAAGCGGCAGGGCGGACAAGTGGTATGACATTGCCTTCTGCG
TCCGGTCGCTCAGGGAGGATATCGGGGAAGAACAGTATGTCGAGCTATTTTTTGACTTACTGGGGATCAA
GCCTGATTGGGAGAAAATAAAATATTATATTTTACTGGATGAATTGTTTTAGCTGTCAGACCAAGTTTAC
TCATATATACTTTAGATTGATTTAAAACTTCATTTTTAATTTAAAAGGATCTAGGTGAAGATCCTTTTTG
ATAATCTCATGACCAAAATCCCTTAACGTGAGTTTTCGTTCCACTGAGCGTCAGACCCCGTAGAAAAGAT
CAAAGGATCTTCTTGAGATCCTTTTTTTCTGCGCGTAATCTGCTGCTTGCAAACAAAAAAACCACCGCTA
CCAGCGGTGGTTTGTTTGCCGGATCAAGAGCTACCAACTCTTTTTCCGAAGGTAACTGGCTTCAGCAGAG
CGCAGATACCAAATACTGTTCTTCTAGTGTAGCCGTAGTTAGGCCACCACTTCAAGAACTCTGTAGCACC
GCCTACATACCTCGCTCTGCTAATCCTGTTACCAGTGGCTGCTGCCAGTGGCGATAAGTCGTGTCTTACC
GGGTTGGACTCAAGACGATAGTTACCGGATAAGGCGCAGCGGTCGGGCTGAACGGGGGGTTCGTGCACAC
AGCCCAGCTTGGAGCGAACGACCTACACCGAACTGAGATACCTACAGCGTGAGCTATGAGAAAGCGCCAC
GCTTCCCGAAGGGAGAAAGGCGGACAGGTATCCGGTAAGCGGCAGGGTCGGAACAGGAGAGCGCACGAGG
GAGCTTCCAGGGGGAAACGCCTGGTATCTTTATAGTCCTGTCGGGTTTCGCCACCTCTGACTTGAGCGTC
GATTTTTGTGATGCTCGTCAGGGGGGCGGAGCCTATGGAAAAACGCCAGCAACGCGGCCTTTTTACGGTT
CCTGCTCGGATCTGTTGGACCGGACAGTAGTCATGGTTGATGGGCTGCCTGTATCGAGTGGTGATTTTGT
GCCGAGCTGCCGGTCGGGGAGCTGTTGGCTGGCTGGTGGCAGGATATATTGTGGTGTAAACAAATTGACG
CTTAGACAACTTAATAACACATTGCGGACGTTTTTAATGTACTGGGGTTGAACACTCTGTGCCGAATTCG
GATCCGGAGAGCGGAGAATTAAGGGAGTCACGTTATGACCCCCGCCGATGACGCGGGACAAGCCGTTTTA
CGTTTGGAACTGACAGAACCGCAACGTTGAAGGAGCCACTCAGCCGCGGGTTTCTGGAGTTTAATGAGCT
AAGCACATACGTCAGAAACCATTATTGCGCGTTCAAAAGTCGCCTAAGGTCACTATCAGCTAGCAAATAT
TTCTTGTCAAAAATGCTCCACTGACGTTCCATAAATTCCCCTCGGTATCCAATTAGAGTCTCATATTCAC
TCTCAATCCAAATAATCTGCACCGGATCTGGATCGTTTCGCATGATTGAACAAGATGGATTGCACGCAGG
TTCTCCGGCCGCTTGGGTGGAGAGGCTATTCGGCTATGACTGGGCACAACAGACAATCGGCTGCTCTGAT
GCCGCCGTGTTCCGGCTGTCAGCGCAGGGGCGCCCGGTTCTTTTTGTCAAGACCGACCTGTCCGGTGCCC
TGAATGAACTCCAGGACGAGGCAGCGCGGCTATCGTGGCTGGCCACGACGGGCGTTCCTTGCGCAGCTGT
GCTCGACGTTGTCACTGAAGCGGGAAGGGACTGGCTGCTATTGGGCGAAGTGCCGGGGCAGGATCTCCTG
TCATCTCACCTTGCTCCTGCCGAGAAAGTATCCATCATGGCTGATGCAATGCGGCGGCTGCATACGCTTG
ATCCGGCTACCTGCCCATTCGACCACCAAGCGAAACATCGCATCGAGCGAGCACGTACTCGGATGGAAGC
CGGTCTTGTCGATCAGGATGATCTGGACGAAGAGCATCAGGGGCTCGCGCCAGCCGAACTGTTCGCCAGG
CTCAAGGCGCGTATGCCCGACGGCGAGGATCTCGTCGTGACTCATGGCGATGCCTGCTTGCCGAATATCA
TGGTGGAAAATGGCCGCTTTTCTGGATTCATCGACTGTGGCCGGCTGGGTGTGGCGGACCGCTATCAGGA
CATAGCGTTGGCTACCCGTGATATTGCTGAAGAGCTTGGCGGCGAATGGGCTGACCGCTTCCTCGTGCTT
TACGGTATCGCCGCTCCCGATTCGCAGCGCATCGCCTTCTATCGCCTTCTTGACGAGTTCTTCTGAGCGG
GTCTGGATCTAGAGTCAAGCAGATCGTTCAAACATTTGGCAATAAAGTTTCTTAAGATTGAATCCTGTTG
CCGGTCTTGCGATGATTATCATATAATTTCTGTTGAATTACGTTAAGCATGTAATAATTAACATGTAATG
CATGACGTTATTTATGAGATGGGTTTTTATGATTAGAGTCCCGCAATTATACATTTAATACGCGATAGAA
AACAAAATATAGCGCGCAAACTAGGATAAATTATCGCGCGCGGTGTCATCTATGTTACTAGATCGACGCT
GCAAGAATTCAAGCTTGGAGCTCAACTTTTGATTCGCTATTTGCAGTGCACCTGTGGCGTTCATCACATC
TTTTGTGACACTGTTTGCACTGGTCATTGCTATTACAAAGGACCTTCCTGATGTTGAAGGAGATCGAAAG
TAAGTAACTGCACGCATAACCATTTTCTTTCCGCTCTTTGGCTCAATCCATTTGACAGTCAAAGACAATG
TTTAACCAGCTCCGTTTGATATATTGTCTTTATGTGTTTGTTCAAGCATGTTTAGTTAATCATGCCTTTG
ATTGATCTTGAATAGGTTCCAAATATCAACCCTGGCAACAAAACTTGGAGTGAGAAACATTGCATTCCTC
GGTTCTGGACTTCTGCTAGTAAATTATGTTTCAGCCATATCACTAGCTTTCTACATGCCTCAGGTGAATT
CATCTATTTCCGTCTTAACTATTTCGGTTAATTAAAGCACGAACACCATTACTGCATGTAGAAGCTTGAT
AAACTATCGCCACCAATTTATTTTTGTTGCGATATTGTTACTTTCCTCAGTATGCAGCTTTGAAAAGACC
AACCCTCTTATCCTTTAACAATGAACAGGTTTTTAGAGGTAGCTTGATGATTCCTGCACATGTGATCTTG
GCTTCAGGCTTAATTTTCCAGGTAAAGCATTATGAGATACTCTTATATCTCTTACATACTTTTGAGATAA
TGCACAAGAACTTCATAACTATATGCTTTAGTTTCTGCATTTGACACTGCCAAATTCATTAATCTCTAAT
ATCTTTGTTGTTGATCTTTGGTAGACATGGGTACTAGAAAAAGCAAACTACACCAAGGTAAAATACTTTT
GTACAAACATAAACTCGTTATCACGGAACATCAATGGAGTGTATATCTAACGGAGTGTAGAAACATTTGA
TTATTGCAGGAAGCTATCTCAGGATATTATCGGTTTATATGGAATCTCTTCTACGCAGAGTATCTGTTAT
TCCCCTTCCTCTAGCTTTCAATTTCATGGTGAGGATATGCAGTTTTCTTTGTATATCATTCTTCTTCTTC
TTTGTAGCTTGGAGTCAAAATCGGTTCCTTCATGTACATACATCAAGGATATGTCCTTCTGAATTTTTAT
ATCTTGCAATAAAAATGCTTGTACCAATTGAAACACCAGCTTTTTGAGTTCTATGATCACTGACTTGGTT
CTAACCAAAAAAAAAAAAATGTTTAATTTACATATCTAAAAGTAGGTTTAGGGAAACCTAAACAGTAAAA
TATTTGTATATTATTCGAATTTCACTCATCATAAAAACTTAAATTGCACCATAAAATTTTGTTTTACTAT
TAATGATGTAATTTGTGTAACTTAAGATAAAAATAATATTCCGTAAGTTAACCGGCTAAAACCACGTATA
AACCAGGGAACCTGTTAAACCGGTTCTTTACTGGATAAAGAAATGAAAGCCCATGTAGACAGCTCCATTA
GAGCCCAAACCCTAAATTTCTCATCTATATAAAAGGAGTGACATTAGGGTTTTTGTTCGTCCTCTTAAAG
CTTCTCGTTTTCTCTGCCGTCTCTCTCATTCGCGCGACGCAAACGATCTTCAGGTGATCTTCTTTCTCCA
AATCCTCTCTCATAACTCTGATTTCGTACTTGTGTATTTGAGCTCACGCTCTGTTTCTCTCACCACAGCA
ATGGCTTCTAGCCCACCGAAGAAGAAGCGGAAGGTCAGCTGGAAAATGGACAAGAAGTACAGCATTGGAC
TTGATATTGGTACGAACTCAGTTGGGTGGGCCGTTATCACCGATGAATACAAGGTACCTTCGAAGAAATT
TAAAGTGCTGGGCAACACAGATAGGCACAGCATTAAGAAGAACTTGATCGGAGCTCTGCTCTTTGACTCT
GGAGAAACCGCGGAGGCGACAAGGCTTAAACGTACTGCGAGGAGAAGGTACACTCGCAGGAAGAACAGAA
TCTGTTATCTCCAAGAGATCTTTAGCAACGAGATGGCGAAGGTAAGGATTTTTATGATATAGTATGCTTA
TGTATTTTGTACTGAAAGCATATCCTGCTTCATTGGGATATTACTGAAAGCATTTAACTACATGTAAACT
CACTTGATGATCAATAAACTTGATTTTGCAGGTTGACGACTCGTTCTTCCATCGCCTCGAGGAATCCTTC
CTGGTAGAGGAAGATAAGAAACACGAGCGTCACCCCATCTTTGGGAATATTGTTGACGAAGTAGCCTATC
ATGAAAAGTATCCGACTATATACCACCTTCGCAAGAAGCTGGTGGACTCAACCGATAAGGCAGACCTTCG
GCTCATATACCTGGCTCTCGCGCACATGATAAAGTTTCGTGGCCATTTCTTGATCGAAGGGGACCTCAAC
CCGGATAACTCCGATGTGGATAAACTGTTCATTCAGCTCGTCCAAACCTACAATCAGCTGTTCGAGGAGA
ACCCCATCAATGCATCAGGTAACATTCCTTAGTTACCTTTCTTTTCTTTTTCCATCATAAGTTTATAGAT
TGTACATGCTTTGAGATTTTTCTTTGCAAACAATCTCAGGTGTCGACGCCAAGGCAATACTGTCTGCCAG
ACTTTCGAAGTCCAGACGGCTTGAGAATCTGATCGCTCAATTGCCAGGCGAGAAGAAGAACGGCTTGTTC
GGGAATCTGATTGCACTGTCTCTGGGCCTCACCCCTAACTTCAAAAGCAACTTTGACCTCGCCGAGGACG
CGAAGCTGCAGCTGTCAAAGGATACATACGATGATGATCTGGACAATCTGCTCGCCCAAATAGGTGCTCT
TGAAATTGGAACTCTTCTTTTGTTGTCTAAACCTATCAATTTCTTTGCGGAAATTTATTTGAAGCTGTAG
AGTTAAAATTGAGTCTTTTAAACTTTTGTAGGTGATCAGTATGCCGACCTGTTCTTGGCTGCCAAGAATC
TGTCAGACGCTATCTTGCTCAGTGACATTCTGCGGGTCAACACGGAGATAACCAAAGCGCCACTTAGCGC
CTCCATGATCAAGAGGTACGACGAGCATCACCAGGATCTGACCCTTCTGAAGGCTTTGGTTCGCCAGCAA
CTCCCCGAGAAGTACAAGGAGATTTTCTTTGACCAATCGAAGAATGGCTACGCAGGGTACATTGATGGAG
GTAAGTTGTTACTTATGATTGTTTTCCTCTCTGCTACATGTATTTTGTTGTTCATTTCTGTAAGATATAA
GAATTGAGTTTTCCTCTGATGATATTATTAGGTGCAAGTCAGGAGGAATTCTACAAATTCATCAAGCCTA
TTCTGGAAAAGATGGACGGTACAGAGGAGCTGCTCGTTAAATTGAACCGCGAAGATTTGCTTCGGAAGCA
GCGTACCTTCGACAATGGCAGCATACCGCACCAGATCCACCTCGGTGAGCTGCATGCTATCTTGAGGAGG
CAAGAGGACTTCTATCCGTTCCTGAAAGACAACAGAGAGAAGATTGAAAAGATCCTCACGTTCCGCATTC
CCTACTATGTAGGTTAGTATCATATGAAGAAATACCTAGTTTCAGTTGATGAATGCTATTTTCTGACCTC
AGTTGTTCTCTTTTGAGAATTATTTCTTTTCTAATTTGCCTGATTTTTCTATTAATTCATTAGGTCCACT
CGCACGCGGGAACTCGCGGTTTGCGTGGATGACACGCAAATCCGAGGAGACTATCACGCCTTGGAACTTC
GAAGAGGTCGTGGACAAGGGTGCGAGTGCACAGTCCTTCATCGAAAGGATGACCAACTTCGATAAGAATC
TCCCAAATGAGAAAGTCCTGCCCAAGCATAGTCTCCTGTACGAATACTTCACGGTCTACAACGAGCTGAC
GAAGGTGAAATATGTGACGGAGGGGATGCGCAAACCGGCCTTCCTGTCAGGTAAATCCTGGTCCACACTT
TTACGATAAAAACACAAGATTTTAAACTATGAACTGATCAATAATCATTCCTAAAAGACCACACTTTTGT
TTTGTTTCTAAAGTAATTTTTACTGTTATAACAGGTGAGCAGAAGAAGGCCATTGTCGATCTCTTGTTCA
AAACCAATCGGAAGGTCACTGTGAAACAGCTTAAAGAGGACTACTTTAAGAAGATCGAATGCTTTGATTC
TGTGGAAATCAGCGGCGTTGAGGATAGGTTCAATGCCTCTCTTGGCACATACCATGACCTGTTGAAAATC
ATCAAGGACAAGGACTTCCTTGACAACGAGGAGAACGAGGACATCCTCGAGGACATCGTGCTGACTCTCA
CGCTGTTTGAGGACAGAGAAATGATCGAGGAGCGCCTTAAGACTTATGCGCATCTGTTCGATGACAAGGT
CATGAAGCAGTTGAAGAGGAGGAGATATACAGGTAAGAGGTCAAAAGGTTTCCGCAATGATCCCTCTTTT
TTTGTTTCTCTAGTTTCAAGAATTTGGGTATATGACTAACTTCTGAGTGTTCCTTGATGCATATTTGTGA
TGAGACAAATGTTTGTTCTATGTTTTAGGTTGGGGAAGGCTCTCCAGGAAGCTCATCAACGGCATCCGCG
ACAAGCAATCCGGCAAGACTATACTGGACTTTCTCAAATCCGACGGTTTTGCGAATCGGAACTTCATGCA
GCTTATTCACGATGACTCACTGACCTTCAAAGAAGATATCCAGAAGGCCCAAGTGTCAGGTCAGGGCGAT
AGCCTTCACGAACACATAGCCAACCTGGCTGGATCGCCAGCTATAAAGAAGGGCATACTGCAGACAGTGA
AGGTTGTGGATGAGCTGGTGAAGGTAAGTTCTGCATTTGGTTATGCTCCTTGCATTTTAGGTGTTCGTCG
CACTTCCATTTCCATGAATAGCTAAGATTTTTTTTCTCTGCATTCATTCTTCTTGCCTCAGTTCTAACTG
TTTGTGGTATTTTTGTTTTAATTATTGCTACAGGTCATGGGCCGCCATAAGCCGGAGAACATCGTCATCG
AGATGGCGAGGGAAAACCAGACGACTCAGAAAGGGCAGAAGAACTCACGGGAGCGCATGAAGCGGATAGA
GGAAGGCATCAAGGAGCTTGGGAGTCAGATTCTGAAAGAGCACCCAGTCGAAAATACTCAACTCCAGAAC
GAGAAGCTGTACCTCTATTACCTCCAGAATGGGAGAGATATGTACGTCGACCAAGAGCTCGACATTAACA
GACTCTCCGACTATGATGTGGATCACATTGTCCCTCAATCTTTCCTGAAGGACGATAGTATTGACAACAA
GGTAAAGCAACTGTGTTTTAATCAATTTCTTGTCAGGATATATGGATTATAACTTAATTTTTGAGAAATC
TGTAGTATTTGGCGTGAAATGAGTTTGCTTTTTGGTTTCTCCCGTGTTATAGGTCCTTACGCGCTCAGAC
AAGAACCGCGGAAAATCCGACAATGTACCCAGCGAGGAGGTTGTGAAGAAGATGAAGAACTATTGGAGGC
AGCTTTTGAATGCTAAGCTCATAACCCAACGGAAATTCGACAATCTCACGAAGGCAGAAAGGGGCGGACT
GTCTGAGCTCGACAAAGCCGGCTTCATCAAGCGCCAGTTGGTTGAAACTCGTCAGATTACGAAACATGTG
GCCCAGATACTCGATTCGCGTATGAATACGAAGTATGATGAGAATGACAAACTTATCAGGGAGGTAAAGG
TAAAGTTTCCAACTTTCCTTTACCATATCAAACTAAAGTTCGAAACTTTTTATTTGATCAACTTCAAGGC
CACCCGATCTTTCTATTCCTGATTAATTTGTGATGAATCCATATTGACTTTTGATGGTTACGCAGGTGAT
CACCCTCAAGAGCAAACTGGTTAGTGACTTCCGGAAGGACTTCCAGTTTTACAAGGTTCGCGAGATCAAC
AACTACCATCATGCCCATGACGCCTACCTGAACGCCGTTGTTGGCACTGCTCTCATCAAGAAGTATCCGA
AACTGGAGTCTGAGTTTGTGTACGGGGATTACAAGGTGTACGACGTTAGGAAGATGATCGCGAAGTCAGA
ACAAGAGATCGGCAAGGCTACCGCGAAATACTTCTTTTACTCGAATATCATGAACTTCTTCAAGACAGAG
ATCACTCTGGCGAATGGTGAAATCCGGAAGAGGCCTCTGATCGAGACAAATGGCGAAACAGGTCTGTCTT
TCCTATTTCATATGTTTAATCCTAGGAATTTGATCAATTGATTGTATGTATGTCGATCCCAAGACTTTCT
TGTTCACTTATATCTTAACTCTCTCTTTGCTGTTTCTTGCAGGTGAGATTGTCTGGGATAAGGGCAGGGA
TTTTGCGACTGTGCGTAAGGTTCTCAGCATGCCCCAAGTCAACATAGTCAAGAAAACGGAGGTTCAAACC
GGTGGTTTCTCCAAGGAGTCCATTCTCCCTAAGCGCAACTCCGACAAACTGATTGCGAGGAAGAAGGATT
GGGATCCGAAGAAATACGGAGGCTTTGATAGCCCTACCGTGGCATACAGCGTACTGGTAGTGGCCAAGGT
GGAGAAGGGCAAGAGCAAGAAACTGAAAAGCGTCAAGGAACTGCTTGGAATTACCATAATGGAAAGGTCC
TCGTTCGAGAAGAATCCGATCGACTTCCTCGAGGCTAAAGGTAAAATATTGGATGCCAGACGATATTCTT
TCTTTTGATTTGTAACTTTTTCCTGTCAAGGTCGATAAATTTTATTTTTTTTGGTAAAAGGTCGATAATT
TTTTTTTGGAGCCATTATGTAATTTTCCTAATTAACTGAACCAAAATTATACAAACCAGGTTACAAAGAG
GTGAAGAAAGACCTCATTATCAAACTGCCCAAGTATTCGCTTTTCGAATTGGAAAATGGCAGAAAACGCA
TGCTGGCATCTGCCGGAGAACTGCAGAAGGGCAACGAGCTGGCATTGCCCAGTAAGTACGTCAACTTCCT
GTACTTGGCCTCACACTATGAGAAGCTGAAGGGGTCACCAGAGGACAACGAGCAGAAGCAGTTGTTTGTC
GAGCAGCACAAGCACTATCTTGATGAGATCATAGAGCAGATCAGCGAATTTTCCAAGCGGGTCATTCTTG
CAGACGCTAACCTCGATAAGGTAAGGACTTCTCATGAATATTAGTGGCAGATTAGTGTTGTTAAAGTCTT
TGGTTAGATAATCGATGCCTCCTAATTGTCCATGTTTTACTGGTTTTCTACAATTAAAGGTGCTTTCCGC
GTACAACAAGCACAGAGATAAGCCGATAAGGGAACAAGCGGAAAACATCATCCACCTGTTCACACTGACC
AATCTGGGAGCCCCAGCAGCCTTTAAGTACTTCGATACCACTATCGACAGAAAGCGCTACACATCAACCA
AGGAAGTGTTGGACGCTACCCTTATTCACCAATCTATTACAGGGCTCTATGAGACAAGGATAGATCTGTC
GCAGTTGGGTGGTGACTCTAGGGCTGACCCAAAGAAGAAGCGTAAAGTCTGAGCTTGATCCTCTAGAGTC
AAGCAGATCGTTCAAACATTTGGCAATAAAGTTTCTTAAGATTGAATCCTGTTGCCGGTCTTGCGATGAT
TATCATATAATTTCTGTTGAATTACGTTAAGCATGTAATAATTAACATGTAATGCATGACGTTATTTATG
AGATGGGTTTTTATGATTAGAGTCCCGCAATTATACATTTAATACGCGATAGAAAACAAAATATAGCGCG
CAAACTAGGATAAATTATCGCGCGCGGTGTCATCTATGTTACTAGATCGACGCTACTAGAATTCGAGCTC
GGAGGCCCATTTAAGTTGAAAACAATCTTCAAAAGTCCCACATCGCTTAGATAAGAAAACGAAGCTGAGT
TTATATACAGCTAGAGTCGAAGTAGTGATTGAGAGACCGCAGCTGGCACGACAGGTTTCCCGACTGGAAA
GCGGGCAGTGAGCGCAACGCAATTAATGTGAGTTAGCTCACTCATTAGGCACCCCAGGCTTTACACTTTA
TGCTTCCGGCTCGTATGTTGTGTGGAATTGTGAGCGGATAACAATTTCACACAGGAAACAGCTATGACCA
TGATTACGCCAAGCTTGCATGCCTGCAGGTCGACTCTAGAGGATCCCCGGGTACCGAGCTCGAATTCACT
GGCCGTCGTTTTACAACGTCGTGACTGGGAAAACCCTGGCGTTACCCAACTTAATCGCCTTGCAGCACAT
CCCCCTTTCGCCAGCTGGCGTAATAGCGAAGAGGCCCGCACCGATCGCCCTTCCCAACAGTTGCGCAGCC
TGAATGGCGAATGGCGCCTGATGCGGTATTTTCTCCTTACGCATCTGTGCGGTATTTCACACCGCATATG
GTGCACTCTCAGTACAATCTGCTCTGATGCCGCATAGTTAAGCCAGCCCCGACACCCGCCAACACCCGCT
GACGCGCCCTGACGGGCTTGTCTGCTCCCGGCATCCGCTTACAGACAAGCTGTGACGGTCTCTGTTTTAG
AGCTAGAAATAGCAAGTTAAAATAAGGCTAGTCCGTTATCAACTTGAAAAAGTGGCACCGAGTCGGTGCT
TTTTTTTCGCTTTACGAATTCCCATGGGGAGTTCTAGAATGTCGCGGAACAAATTTTAAAACTAAATCCT
AAATTTTTCTAATTTTGTTGCCAATAGTGGATATGTGGGCCGTATAGAAGGAATCTATTGAAGGCCCAAA
CCCATACTGACGAGCCCAAAGGTTCGTTTTGCGTTTTATGTTTCGGTTCGATGCCAACGCCACATTCTGA
GCTAGGCAAAAAACAAACGTGTCTTTGAATAGACTCCTCTCGTTAACACATGCAGCGGCTGCATGGTGAC
GCCATTAACACGTGGCCTACAATTGCATGATGTCTCCATTGACACGTGACTTCTCGTCTCCTTTCTTAAT
ATATCTAACAAACACTCCTACCTCTTCCAAAATATATACACATCTTTTTGATCAATCTCTCATTCAAAAT
CTCATTCTCTCTAGTAAACAAGAACAAAAAAATGGCGGATACAGCTAGAGGAACCCATCACGATATCATC
GGCAGAGATCAGTACCCGATGATGGGCCGAGATCGTGACCAGTACCAGATGTCCGGACGAGGATCTGACT
ACTCCAAGTCTAGGCAGATTGCTAAAGCTGCAACTGCTGTCACAGCTGGTGGTTCCCTCCTTGTTCTCTC
CAGCCTTACCCTTGTTGGAACTGTCATAGCTTTGACTGTTGCAACACCTCTGCTCGTTATCTTCAGCCCA
ATCCTTGTCCCGGCTCTCATCACAGTTGCACTCCTCATCACCGGTTTTCTTTCCTCTGGAGGGTTTGGCA
TTGCCGCTATAACCGTTTTCTCTTGGATTTACAAGTAAGCACACATTTATCATCTTACTTCATAATTTTG
TGCAATATGTGCATGCATGTGTTGAGCCAGTAGCTTTGGATCAATTTTTTTGGTCGAATAACAAATGTAA
CAATAAGAAATTGCAAATTCTAGGGAACATTTGGTTAACTAAATACGAAATTTGACCTAGCTAGCTTGAA
TGTGTCTGTGTATATCATCTATATAGGTAAAATGCTTGGTATGATACCTATTGATTGTGAATAGGTACGC
AACGGGAGAGCACCCACAGGGATCAGACAAGTTGGACAGTGCAAGGATGAAGTTGGGAAGCAAAGCTCAG
GATCTGAAAGACAGAGCTCAGTACTACGGACAGCAACATACTGGTGGGGAACATGACCGTGACCGTACTC
GTGGTGGCCAGCACACTACTATGAGCGAGCTGATTAAGGAGAACATGCACATGAAGCTGTACATGGAGGG
CACCGTGAACAACCACCACTTCAAGTGCACATCCGAGGGCGAAGGCAAGCCCTACGAGGGCACCCAGACC
ATGAGAATCAAGGTGGTCGAGGGCGGCCCTCTCCCCTTCGCCTTCGACATCCTGGCTACCAGCTTCATGT
ACGGCAGCAGAACCTTCATCAACCACACCCAGGGCATCCCCGACTTCTTTAAGCAGTCCTTCCCTGAGGG
CTTCACATGGGAGAGAGTCACCACATACGAAGATGGGGGCGTGCTGACCGCTACCCAGGACACCAGCCTC
CAGGACGGCTGCCTCATCTACAACGTCAAGATCAGAGGGGTGAACTTCCCATCCAACGGCCCTGTGATGC
AGAAGAAAACACTCGGCTGGGAGGCCAACACCGAGATGCTGTACCCCGCTGACGGCGGCCTGGAAGGCAG
AAGCGACATGGCCCTGAAGCTCGTGGGCGGGGGCCACCTGATCTGCAACTTCAAGACCACATACAGATCC
AAGAAACCCGCTAAGAACCTCAAGATGCCCGGCGTCTACTATGTGGACCACAGACTGGAAAGAATCAAGG
AGGCCGACAAAGAAACCTACGTCGAGCAGCACGAGGTGGCTGTGGCCAGATACTGCGACCTCCCTAGCAA
ACTGGGGCACAAGTGAGCTTACCCCACTGATGTCATCGTCATAGTCCAATAACTCCAATGTCGGGGAGTT
AGTTTATGAGGAATAAAGTGTTTAGAATTTGATCAGGGGGAGATAATAAAAGCCGAGTTTGAATCTTTTT
GTTATAAGTAATGTTTATGTGTGTTTCTATATGTTGTCAAATGGTACCATGTTTTTTTTCCTCTCTTTTT
GTAACTTGCAAGTGTTGTGTTGTACTTTATTTGGCTTCTTTGTAAGTTGGTAACGGTGGTCTATATATGG
AAAAGGTCTTGTTTTGTTAAACTTATGTTAGTTAACTGGATTCGTCTTTAACCACAAAAAGTTTTCAATA
AGCTACAAATTTAGACACGCAAGCCGATGCAGTCATTAGTACATATATTTATTGCAAGTGATTACATGGC
AACCCAAACTTCAAAAACAGTAGGTTGCTCCATTTAGTCGCTCAGAGAGGATGCACATGTGACCGA
